>Addgene plasmid #155004 | pcDNA-GFP-EBA175-Flag(P1424R/Y1426S) | addgene full sequence | sequence record 309980 | Addgene NGS Result
GACGGATCGGGAGATCTCCCGATCCCCTATGGTGCACTCTCAGTACAATCTGCTCTGATGCCGCATAGTT
AAGCCAGTATCTGCTCCCTGCTTGTGTGTTGGAGGTCGCTGAGTAGTGCGCGAGCAAAATTTAAGCTACA
ACAAGGCAAGGCTTGACCGACAATTGCATGAAGAATCTGCTTAGGGTTAGGCGTTTTGCGCTGCTTCGCG
ATGTACGGGCCAGATATACGCGTTGACATTGATTATTGACTAGTTATTAATAGTAATCAATTACGGGGTC
ATTAGTTCATAGCCCATATATGGAGTTCCGCGTTACATAACTTACGGTAAATGGCCCGCCTGGCTGACCG
CCCAACGACCCCCGCCCATTGACGTCAATAATGACGTATGTTCCCATAGTAACGCCAATAGGGACTTTCC
ATTGACGTCAATGGGTGGAGTATTTACGGTAAACTGCCCACTTGGCAGTACATCAAGTGTATCATATGCC
AAGTACGCCCCCTATTGACGTCAATGACGGTAAATGGCCCGCCTGGCATTATGCCCAGTACATGACCTTA
TGGGACTTTCCTACTTGGCAGTACATCTACGTATTAGTCATCGCTATTACCATGGTGATGCGGTTTTGGC
AGTACATCAATGGGCGTGGATAGCGGTTTGACTCACGGGGATTTCCAAGTCTCCACCCCATTGACGTCAA
TGGGAGTTTGTTTTGGCACCAAAATCAACGGGACTTTCCAAAATGTCGTAACAACTCCGCCCCATTGACG
CAAATGGGCGGTAGGCGTGTACGGTGGGAGGTCTATATAAGCAGAGCTCTCTGGCTAACTAGAGAACCCA
CTGCTTACTGGCTTATCGAAATTAATACGACTCACTATAGGGAGACCCAAGCTGGCTAGCGTTTAAACTT
AAGCTTACCATGGTCCCCTCGGCTGGACAGCTCGCCCTGTTCGCTCTGGGTATTGTGTTGGCTGCGTGCC
AGGCCTTGGAGAACAGCACGTCCCCGCTGCGTACGATGGTGAGCAAGGGCGAGGAGCTGTTCACCGGGGT
GGTGCCCATCCTGGTCGAGCTGGACGGCGACGTAAACGGCCACAAGTTCAGCGTGTCCGGCGAGGGCGAG
GGCGATGCCACCTACGGCAAGCTGACCCTGAAGTTCATCTGCACCACCGGCAAGCTGCCCGTGCCCTGGC
CCACCCTCGTGACCACCCTGACCTACGGCGTGCAGTGCTTCAGCCGCTACCCCGACCACATGAAGCAGCA
CGACTTCTTCAAGTCCGCCATGCCCGAAGGCTACGTCCAGGAGCGCACCATCTTCTTCAAGGACGACGGC
AACTACAAGACCCGCGCCGAGGTGAAGTTCGAGGGCGACACCCTGGTGAACCGCATCGAGCTGAAGGGCA
TCGACTTCAAGGAGGACGGCAACATCCTGGGGCACAAGCTGGAGTACAACTACAACAGCCACAACGTCTA
TATCATGGCCGACAAGCAGAAGAACGGCATCAAGGTGAACTTCAAGATCCGCCACAACATCGAGGACGGC
AGCGTGCAGCTCGCCGACCACTACCAGCAGAACACCCCCATCGGCGACGGCCCCGTGCTGCTGCCCGACA
ACCACTACCTGAGCACCCAGTCCGCCCTGAGCAAAGACCCCAACGAGAAGCGCGATCACATGGTCCTGCT
GGAGTTCGTGACCGCCGCCGGGATCACTCTCGGCATGGACGAGCTGTACAAGTCCGGCCGGACTCAGGGA
GCAGAATTCTCAGGATCCCATAGCCATCATGGTAATCGTCAGGATCGTGGTGGTAATAGCGGTAATGTGC
TGAATATGCGCAGCAACAATAACAACTTCAACAATATCCCGAGCCGCTATAATCTGTATGATAAGAAACT
GGATCTGGATCTGTATGAAAATCGCAATGATAGCACCACCAAAGAACTGATTAAAAAACTGGCCGAGATC
AATAAGTGCGAAAATGAAATTAGCGTGAAATATTGCGATCACATGATTCATGAAGAAATTCCGCTGAAAA
CCTGCACCAAAGAAAAGACCCGTAATCTGTGTTGTGCAGTGAGCGATTATTGCATGAGCTATTTTACCTA
TGATAGCGAAGAATATTACAACTGCACCAAACGCGAATTTGATGATCCGAGCTATACCTGCTTTCGTAAA
GAGGCATTTAGCAGCATGCGCTATTCTGCCGGTGCCGGTGTTCTGTTCATCATTCTGGTGATTCTGGGTG
CAAGCCAGGCAAAATATCAGCGCCTGGAGAAAATCAACAAGAACAAGATTGAGAAAAACGTGAATGATTA
CAAGGACGATGACGATAAGTAGGCGGCCGCATAATCTAGAGGGCCCGTTTAAACCCGCTGATCAGCCTCG
ACTGTGCCTTCTAGTTGCCAGCCATCTGTTGTTTGCCCCTCCCCCGTGCCTTCCTTGACCCTGGAAGGTG
CCACTCCCACTGTCCTTTCCTAATAAAATGAGGAAATTGCATCGCATTGTCTGAGTAGGTGTCATTCTAT
TCTGGGGGGTGGGGTGGGGCAGGACAGCAAGGGGGAGGATTGGGAAGACAATAGCAGGCATGCTGGGGAT
GCGGTGGGCTCTATGGCTTCTGAGGCGGAAAGAACCAGCTGGGGCTCTAGGGGGTATCCCC
[124 nt withheld, positions 2652-2775]
C
[91 nt withheld, positions 2777-2867]
A
[49 nt withheld, positions 2869-2917]
CCTTTGACGTTGGAGTCCACGTTCTTT
[37 nt withheld, positions 2945-2981]
ACCCTATCTCGGTCTATTCTTTTGATTTATAAGGGATTTTGCCGATTTCGGCCTATTGGTTAAAAAATGA
GCTGATTTAACAAAAATTTAACGCGAATTAATTCTGTGGAATGTGTGTCAGTTAGGGTGTGGAAAGTCCC
CAGGCTCCCCAGCAGGCAGAAGTATGCAAAGCATGCATCTCAATTAGTCAGCAACCAGGTGTGGAAAGTC
CCCAGGCTCCCCAGCAGGCAGAAGTATGCAAAGCATGCATCTCAATTAGTCAGCAACCATAGTCCCGCCC
CTAACTCCGCCCATCCCGCCCCTAACTCCGCCCAGTTCCGCCCATTCTCCGCCCCATGGCTGACTAATTT
TTTTTATTTATGCAGAGGCCGAGGCCGCCTCTGCCTCTGAGCTATTCCAGAAGTAGTGAGGAGGCTTTTT
TGGAGGCCTAGGCTTTTGCAAAAAGCTCCCGGGAGCTTGTATATCCATTTTCGGATCTGATCAAGAGACA
GGATGAGGATCGTTTCGCATGATTGAACAAGATGGATTGCACGCAGGTTCTCCGGCCGCTTGGGTGGAGA
GGCTATTCGGCTATGACTGGGCACAACAGACAATCGGCTGCTCTGATGCCGCCGTGTTCCGGCTGTCAGC
GCAGGGGCGCCCGGTTCTTTTTGTCAAGACCGACCTGTCCGGTGCCCTGAATGAACTGCAGGACGAGGCA
GCGCGGCTATCGTGGCTGGCCACGACGGGCGTTCCTTGCGCAGCTGTGCTCGACGTTGTCACTGAAGCGG
GAAGGGACTGGCTGCTATTGGGCGAAGTGCCGGGGCAGGATCTCCTGTCATCTCACCTTGCTCCTGCCGA
GAAAGTATCCATCATGGCTGATGCAATGCGGCGGCTGCATACGCTTGATCCGGCTACCTGCCCATTCGAC
CACCAAGCGAAACATCGCATCGAGCGAGCACGTACTCGGATGGAAGCCGGTCTTGTCGATCAGGATGATC
TGGACGAAGAGCATCAGGGGCTCGCGCCAGCCGAACTGTTCGCCAGGCTCAAGGCGCGCATGCCCGACGG
CGAGGATCTCGTCGTGACCCATGGCGATGCCTGCTTGCCGAATATCATGGTGGAAAATGGCCGCTTTTCT
GGATTCATCGACTGTGGCCGGCTGGGTGTGGCGGACCGCTATCAGGACATAGCGTTGGCTACCCGTGATA
TTGCTGAAGAGCTTGGCGGCGAATGGGCTGACCGCTTCCTCGTGCTTTACGGTATCGCCGCTCCCGATTC
GCAGCGCATCGCCTTCTATCGCCTTCTTGACGAGTTCTTCTGAGCGGGACTCTGGGGTTCGAAATGACCG
ACCAAGCGACGCCCAACCTGCCATCACGAGATTTCGATTCCACCGCCGCCTTCTATGAAAGGTTGGGCTT
CGGAATCGTTTTCCGGGACGCCGGCTGGATGATCCTCCAGCGCGGGGATCTCATGCTGGAGTTCTTCGCC
CACCCCAACTTGTTTATTGCAGCTTATAATGGTTACAAATAAAGCAATAGCATCACAAATTTCACAAATA
AAGCATTTTTTTCACTGCATTCTAGTTGTGGTTTGTCCAAACTCATCAATGTATCTTATCATGTCTGTAT
ACCGTCGACCTCTAGCTAGAGCTTGGCGTAATCATGGTCATAGCTGTTTCCTGTGTGAAATTGTTATCCG
CTCACAATTCCACACAACATACGAGCCGGAAGCATAAAGTGTAAAGCCTGGGGTGCCTAATGAGTGAGCT
AACTCACATTAATTGCGTTGCGCTCACTGCCCGCTTTCCAGTCGGGAAACCTGTCGTGCCAGCTGCATTA
ATGAATCGGCCAACGCGCGGGGAGAGGCGGTTTGCGTATTGGGCGCTCTTCCGCTTCCTCGCTCACTGAC
TCGCTGCGCTCGGTCGTTCGGCTGCGGCGAGCGGTATCAGCTCACTCAAAGGCGGTAATACGGTTATCCA
CAGAATCAGGGGATAACGCAGGAAAGAACATGTGAGCAAAAGGCCAGCAAAAGGCCAGGAACCGTAAAAA
GGCCGCGTTGCTGGCGTTTTTCCATAGGCTCCGCCCCCCTGACGAGCATCACAAAAATCGACGCTCAAGT
CAGAGGTGGCGAAACCCGACAGGACTATAAAGATACCAGGCGTTTCCCCCTGGAAGCTCCCTCGTGCGCT
CTCCTGTTCCGACCCTGCCGCTTACCGGATACCTGTCCGCCTTTCTCCCTTCGGGAAGCGTGGCGCTTTC
TCATAGCTCACGCTGTAGGTATCTCAGTTCGGTGTAGGTCGTTCGCTCCAAGCTGGGCTGTGTGCACGAA
CCCCCCGTTCAGCCCGACCGCTGCGCCTTATCCGGTAACTATCGTCTTGAGTCCAACCCGGTAAGACACG
ACTTATCGCCACTGGCAGCAGCCACTGGTAACAGGATTAGCAGAGCGAGGTATGTAGGCGGTGCTACAGA
GTTCTTGAAGTGGTGGCCTAACTACGGCTACACTAGAAGAACAGTATTTGGTATCTGCGCTCTGCTGAAG
CCAGTTACCTTCGGAAAAAGAGTTGGTAGCTCTTGATCCGGCAAACAAACCACCGCTGGTAGCGGTGGTT
TTTTTGTTTGCAAGCAGCAGATTACGCGCAGAAAAAAAGGATCTCAAGAAGATCCTTTGATCTTTTCTAC
GGGGTCTGACGCTCAGTGGAACGAAAACTCACGTTAAGGGATTTTGGTCATGAGATTATCAAAAAGGATC
TTCACCTAGATCCTTTTAAATTAAAAATGAAGTTTTAAATCAATCTAAAGTATATATGAGTAAACTTGGT
CTGACAGTTACCAATGCTTAATCAGTGAGGCACCTATCTCAGCGATCTGTCTATTTCGTTCATCCATAGT
TGCCTGACTCCCCGTCGTGTAGATAACTACGATACGGGAGGGCTTACCATCTGGCCCCAGTGCTGCAATG
ATACCGCGAGACCCACGCTCACCGGCTCCAGATTTATCAGCAATAAACCAGCCAGCCGGAAGGGCCGAGC
GCAGAAGTGGTCCTGCAACTTTATCCGCCTCCATCCAGTCTATTAATTGTTGCCGGGAAGCTAGAGTAAG
TAGTTCGCCAGTTAATAGTTTGCGCAACGTTGTTGCCATTGCTACAGGCATCGTGGTGTCACGCTCGTCG
TTTGGTATGGCTTCATTCAGCTCCGGTTCCCAACGATCAAGGCGAGTTACATGATCCCCCATGTTGTGCA
AAAAAGCGGTTAGCTCCTTCGGTCCTCCGATCGTTGTCAGAAGTAAGTTGGCCGCAGTGTTATCACTCAT
GGTTATGGCAGCACTGCATAATTCTCTTACTGTCATGCCATCCGTAAGATGCTTTTCTGTGACTGGTGAG
TACTCAACCAAGTCATTCTGAGAATAGTGTATGCGGCGACCGAGTTGCTCTTGCCCGGCGTCAATACGGG
ATAATACCGCGCCACATAGCAGAACTTTAAAAGTGCTCATCATTGGAAAACGTTCTTCGGGGCGAAAACT
CTCAAGGATCTTACCGCTGTTGAGATCCAGTTCGATGTAACCCACTCGTGCACCCAACTGATCTTCAGCA
TCTTTTACTTTCACCAGCGTTTCTGGGTGAGCAAAAACAGGAAGGCAAAATGCCGCAAAAAAGGGAATAA
GGGCGACACGGAAATGTTGAATACTCATACTCTTCCTTTTTCAATATTATTGAAGCATTTATCAGGGTTA
TTGTCTCATGAGCGGATACATATTTGAATGTATTTAGAAAAATAAACAAATAGGGGTTCCGCGCACATTT
CCCCGAAAAGTGCCACCTGACGTC
Features (pLannotate 1.2.2; 22 found; start..end, strand, type, name):
     28..80      -  misc_feature   bom (fragment): basis of mobility region from pBR322
    235..614     +  enhancer       CMV enhancer: human cytomegalovirus immediate early enhancer
    615..818     +  promoter       CMV promoter: human cytomegalovirus (CMV) immediate early promoter
    814..847     +  LTR            5' LTR (truncated) (fragment): truncated 5' long terminal repeat (LTR) from HIV-1
    863..881     +  promoter       T7 promoter: promoter for bacteriophage T7 RNA polymerase
    920..1009    +  CDS            TGFA (fragment): TGFA_HUMAN - Experimental evidence at protein level: Swiss-Prot protein existence level 1. TGF alpha is a mitogenic polypeptide that is able to bind to the EGF receptor/EGFR and to act synergistically with TGF beta to promote anchorage-independent cell proliferation in soft agar. From Homo sapiens (Human).
   1016..1732    +  CDS            EGFP: EGFP is a basic (constitutively fluorescent) green fluorescent protein published in 1996, derived from Aequorea victoria. It is reported to be a rapidly-maturing weak dimer with moderate acid sensitivity.
   1715..2188    +  CDS            EBA1_PLAFC (fragment): Experimental evidence at protein level: Swiss-Prot protein existence level 1. Binds to host erythrocytes; may act as bridge between erythrocytes and merozoites. From Plasmodium falciparum (isolate Camp / Malaysia).
   2382..2606    +  polyA_signal   bGH poly(A) signal: bovine growth hormone polyadenylation signal
   2610..2631    +  promoter       SV40 promoter (fragment): SV40 enhancer and early promoter
   2652..3080    +  rep_origin     f1 ori (sequence partly withheld): f1 bacteriophage origin of replication; arrow indicates direction of (+) strand synthesis
   3094..3423    +  promoter       SV40 promoter: SV40 enhancer and early promoter
   3490..4281    +  CDS            neo: KKA2_KLEPN - Also known as kan, nptII. Experimental evidence at protein level: Swiss-Prot protein existence level 1. Resistance to kanamycin, neomycin, paromomycin, ribostamycin, butirosin and gentamicin B. From Klebsiella pneumoniae.
   4305..4463    +  CDS            ble (fragment): BLE_KLEPN - Experimental evidence at protein level: Swiss-Prot protein existence level 1. Binding protein with a strong affinity to the bleomycin family of antibiotics. Binds to CL990; an antimitotic-antibiotic compound. From Klebsiella pneumoniae.
   4458..4579    +  polyA_signal   SV40 poly(A) signal: SV40 polyadenylation signal
   4652..4668    -  protein_bind   lac operator: The lac repressor binds to the lac operator to inhibit transcription in E. coli. This inhibition can be relieved by adding lactose or isopropyl-β-D-thiogalactopyranoside (IPTG). lac repressor encoded by lacI
   4676..4706    -  promoter       lac promoter: promoter for the E. coli lac operon
   4721..4742    -  protein_bind   CAP binding site: CAP binding activates transcription in the presence of cAMP. E. coli catabolite activator protein
   4755..4847    -  CDS            lacI (fragment): lac repressor; lacI; The lac repressor binds to the lac operator to inhibit transcription in E. coli. This inhibition can be relieved by adding lactose or isopropyl-β-D-thiogalactopyranoside (IPTG).
   5030..5618    -  rep_origin     ori: high-copy-number ColE1/pMB1/pBR322/pUC origin of replication
   5789..6649    -  CDS            AmpR: β-lactamase; bla; confers resistance to ampicillin, carbenicillin, and related antibiotics
   6650..6754    -  promoter       AmpR promoter: bla
