[The description below was written by a language model from this plasmid's Addgene catalogue record and pLannotate feature annotations shown in this document.]
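Description:
pcDNA-GFP-EBA175-Flag(P1424R/Y1426S) is a mammalian expression plasmid built on the pcDNA3.1 backbone. It is propagated in E. coli through a high-copy ColE1/pUC-type origin with ampicillin selection (AmpR under its own bla promoter). It also carries an f1 origin for single-stranded DNA production. An SV40 early promoter drives a neomycin/kanamycin phosphotransferase gene terminated by an SV40 poly(A) signal, the standard cassette for selecting stably transfected mammalian cells with G418. The catalogue lists a total size of about 6.0 kb, whereas the sequenced record is 6,785 nt. The listed figure probably does not account for the GFP and leader portions of the fusion.

The expression cassette uses the CMV immediate-early enhancer and promoter, followed by a T7 promoter, and ends with the bovine growth hormone polyadenylation signal. The open reading frame begins with the signal peptide of human TGF-alpha (residues 1 to 32), which directs the protein into the secretory pathway. EGFP follows, and then a synthetic fragment encoding residues 1284 to 1462 of the Plasmodium falciparum erythrocyte-binding antigen EBA175, cloned between BamHI and NotI. A C-terminal Flag tag is recorded in the catalogue, although the feature table does not annotate it separately and only partly covers the EBA175 segment. The insert carries the substitutions P1424R and Y1426S.

The associated publication concerns parasite-selective rhomboid protease inhibitors that block malaria invasion. This suggests the dual-tagged protein serves as a mutant substrate reporter in mammalian cell assays, with the GFP and Flag tags marking opposite ends of the protein. However, the record does not state what effect the two mutations have.
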