Addgene plasmid #155004: pcDNA-GFP-EBA175-Flag(P1424R/Y1426S)
Purpose: Expresses N-terminally GFP-tagged and C-terminally Flag-tagged EBA175 P1424R/Y1426S variant (residues 1284-1462) from pcDNA3.1
Depositing lab: Sinisa Urban. Depositing organization: Johns Hopkins University and School of Medicine. Publication: Designed Parasite-Selective Rhomboid Inhibitors Block Invasion and Clear Blood-Stage Malaria. Gandhi S, Baker RP, Cho S, Stanchev S, Strisovsky K, Urban S. Cell Chem Biol. 2020 Aug 31. pii: S2451-9456(20)30333-0. doi: 10.1016/j.chembiol.2020.08.011. PubMed 32888502.
Backbone
  Vector backbone: pcDNA3.1
  Backbone manufacturer: Invitrogen
  Backbone size w/o insert (bp): 5500
  Total vector size (bp): 6040
  Vector type: Mammalian Expression
Growth in bacteria
  Bacterial resistance: Ampicillin, 100 μg/mL
  Growth temperature: 37°C
  Growth strain: DH5alpha
  Copy number: High Copy
Gene/Insert
  Gene/Insert name: PfEBA175
  Species: Synthetic
  Insert size (bp): 537
  Mutation: P1424R/Y1426S; insert codes for EBA175 residues 1284 to 1462
  Promoter: CMV
  Tag / fusion protein: signal peptide (residues 1 to 32) from TGF alpha (N terminal on insert); GFP (N terminal on insert); Flag (C terminal on insert)
  Cloning method: Restriction Enzyme; 5′ cloning site BamHI (not destroyed); 3′ cloning site NotI (not destroyed)
  Sequencing primers: 5′ T7 forward; 3′ BGH reverse
Terms and licenses: Academic/Nonprofit Terms; Industry Terms: Not Available to Industry
How to cite: pcDNA-GFP-EBA175-Flag(P1424R/Y1426S) was a gift from Sinisa Urban (Addgene plasmid # 155004 ; http://n2t.net/addgene:155004 ; RRID:Addgene_155004)
